Addgene plasmid #136328: pENTR-Mm_MyoGEF(T575A)
Purpose: Mouse MyoGEF-T575A mutant in Gateway pENTR
Depositing lab: Guillermo de Cárcer & Marcos Malumbres. Depositing organization: Centro Nacional de Investigaciones Oncologicas (CNIO). Publication: Plk1 regulates contraction of postmitotic smooth muscle cells and is required for vascular homeostasis. de Carcer G, Wachowicz P, Martinez-Martinez S, Oller J, Mendez-Barbero N, Escobar B, Gonzalez-Loyola A, Takaki T, El Bakkali A, Camara JA, Jimenez-Borreguero LJ, Bustelo XR, Canamero M, Mulero F, de Los Angeles Sevilla M, Montero MJ, Redondo JM, Malumbres M. Nat Med. 2017 Aug;23(8):964-974. doi: 10.1038/nm.4364. Epub 2017 Jul 10. PubMed 28692064.
Backbone
  Vector backbone: pENTR_D/Topo
  Vector type: Gateway entry vector
Growth in bacteria
  Bacterial resistance: Kanamycin, 50 μg/mL
  Growth temperature: 37°C
  Growth strain: DH5alpha
  Copy number: Unknown
Gene/Insert
  Gene/Insert name: PLEKHG6 (alt name: MyoGEF)
  Species: M. musculus (mouse)
  Mutation: T575A
  Entrez Gene: Plekhg6 (a.k.a. Gm155, BC026778, MGC30363)
  Cloning method: TOPO Cloning
Terms and licenses: Academic/Nonprofit Terms; Industry Terms: Not Available to Industry
How to cite: pENTR-Mm_MyoGEF(T575A) was a gift from Guillermo de Cárcer & Marcos Malumbres (Addgene plasmid # 136328 ; http://n2t.net/addgene:136328 ; RRID:Addgene_136328)
