[The description below was written by a language model from this plasmid's Addgene catalogue record and pLannotate feature annotations shown in this document.]
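Description:
pENTR-Mm_MyoGEF(T575A) is a Gateway entry clone built in the pENTR/D-TOPO backbone and carrying the mouse Plekhg6 coding sequence, also known as MyoGEF, with a threonine-to-alanine substitution at residue 575. The full sequenced plasmid is about 4.9 kb. It is maintained in E. coli through a ColE1/pUC-type origin, annotated as high-copy although the catalogue lists copy number as unknown, and it is selected with kanamycin via an aminoglycoside phosphotransferase gene. The insert was introduced by TOPO cloning and occupies roughly 2.4 kb between the attL1 and attL2 recombination sites. The annotation tool matched it to the human PLEKHG6 protein entry by homology, but the catalogue states that the species is mouse.

As an entry vector, the plasmid has no promoter positioned to express the insert in eukaryotic cells. The only promoter annotated is a T7 promoter lying outside attL2 and oriented back toward the insert on the opposite strand. The rrnB T1 and T2 terminators upstream of attL1 insulate the cloning site from read-through transcription originating in the backbone, and the short lacI and lacZα fragments are vector remnants with no functional role. The attL sites allow the open reading frame to be transferred by an LR Clonase reaction into any attR-containing destination vector, which then supplies the promoter, tags and selection appropriate to the experiment.

PLEKHG6 is a guanine nucleotide exchange factor that activates RhoA and promotes myosin filament formation. The alanine substitution removes a potential phosphorylation site. Given the associated study on Plk1 control of smooth muscle cell contraction, the mutant probably serves as a non-phosphorylatable control, although the record does not state this explicitly.
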