Features (pLannotate 1.2.2; 10 found; start..end, strand, type, name):
    121..213     +  CDS            lacI (fragment): lac repressor; lacI; The lac repressor binds to the lac operator to inhibit transcription in E. coli. This inhibition can be relieved by adding lactose or isopropyl-β-D-thiogalactopyranoside (IPTG).
    268..295     -  terminator     rrnB T2 terminator: transcription terminator T2 from the E. coli rrnB gene
    427..470     +  terminator     rrnB T1 terminator: Escherichia coli rrnB; transcription terminator T1 from the E. coli rrnB gene
    517..553     -  CDS            lacZα (fragment): LacZα fragment of β-galactosidase; lacZ fragment
    569..668     +  protein_bind   attL1: mutant version of attL; recombination site for the Gateway® LR reaction LR Clonase™
    689..3049    +  CDS            PLEKHG6: PKHG6_HUMAN - Experimental evidence at protein level: Swiss-Prot protein existence level 1. Guanine nucleotide exchange factor activating the small GTPase RHOA, which, in turn, induces myosin filament formation. Also activates RHOG. Does not activate RAC1, or to a much lower extent than RHOA and RHOG. Part of a functional unit, involving PLEKHG6, MYH10 and RHOA, at the cleavage furrow to advance furrow ingression during cytokinesis. In epithelial cells, required for the formation of microvilli and membrane ruffles on the apical pole. Along with EZR, required for normal macropinocytosis. From H
   3069..3168    -  protein_bind   attL2: mutant version of attL; recombination site for the Gateway® LR reaction LR Clonase™
   3186..3204    -  promoter       T7 promoter: promoter for bacteriophage T7 RNA polymerase
   3338..4147    +  CDS            KanR: aminoglycoside phosphotransferase; aph(3')-Ia; confers resistance to kanamycin in bacteria or G418 (Geneticin®) in eukaryotes
   4294..4882    +  rep_origin     ori: high-copy-number ColE1/pMB1/pBR322/pUC origin of replication
>Addgene plasmid #136328 | pENTR-Mm_MyoGEF(T575A) | addgene full sequence | sequence record 271042 | Addgene NGS Result
CTTTCCTGCGTTATCCCCTGATTCTGTGGATAACCGTATTACCGCCTTTGAGTGAGCTGATACCGCTCGC
CGCAGCCGAACGACCGAGCGCAGCGAGTCAGTGAGCGAGGAAGCGGAAGAGCGCCCAATACGCAAACCGC
CTCTCCCCGCGCGTTGGCCGATTCATTAATGCAGCTGGCACGACAGGTTTCCCGACTGGAAAGCGGGCAG
TGAGCGCAACGCAATTAATACGCGTACCGCTAGCCAGGAAGAGTTTGTAGAAACGCAAAAAGGCCATCCG
TCAGGATGGCCTTCTGCTTAGTTTGATGCCTGGCAGTTTATGGCGGGCGTCCTGCCCGCCACCCTCCGGG
CCGTTGCTTCACAACGTTCAAATCCGCTCCCGGCGGATTTGTCCTACTCAGGAGAGCGTTCACCGACAAA
CAACAGATAAAACGAAAGGCCCAGTCTTCCGACTGAGCCTTTCGTTTTATTTGATGCCTGGCAGTTCCCT
ACTCTCGCGTTAACGCTAGCATGGATGTTTTCCCAGTCACGACGTTGTAAAACGACGGCCAGTCTTAAGC
TCGGGCCCCAAATAATGATTTTATTTTGACTGATAGTGACCTGTTCGTTGCAACAAATTGATGAGCAATG
CTTTTTTATAATGCCAACTTTGTACAAAAAAGCAGGCTCCGCGGCCGCCCCCTTCACCATGCAAGCCTTT
GGTCCTCCAAATGAGGGCCCCCTCCAAGGCCTGGTAGCTTCCCGAATTGAGACTTACGGGGGCCGTCATC
AGACCTCTGCCCACAGCACTGCTGGGAATCTATTTCCCAGAGGAGGTCCTGGAGTGGACCCTAGTCGCCG
ACGCCTTCAGCACTATGTCCCCTTTGCCAAGGGCTCTGGCCAGACCCGAGGCATGTCTCCTCTGGTGCTT
CGGGAACCAGACCCAGAGAAGAGGCATGGAAGCTATTTTGGGGTCGGCCCACCTCACTCCCCCAAACTCA
AGGAAGTCACCAGGGCCCATGAGCTAGAAATAAGGCTGCACACATTCAGCATGTTTGGGATGCCCCGCCT
GCCACCAGAGGACCGGAGACACTGGGAGATAGGAGAGGGAGGTGATGGTGCCCTGACCATGGAAAAGTCC
TGGAAGGAGCTGGTGCTGGAACACAAGGAGATGAACCGCCAGCTTTGCCACCAGCAGGAAGCACTGTGGG
AACTCCTGACCACTGAGCTGATCTACCTGAGAAAGCTCAAGATCATGACTGATCTCCTGGCAGCTGGTCT
GCTGAATTTGCAGCGGGTGGGGCTGCTGACTGAGGTGTCAGCTGAGACCCTGTTTGGAAATGTCCCCAAC
CTGATTAGAGCCCACCAGAGATTTTGGGAGGAGGTGCTGCAGCCCATCCTGGAAGACACTCGCACCTCTG
GCCAACCTTTGGATCCTGTCAGCTTACAAAATGGCTTCCTGACATTTGGCCAGCGGTTCCAACCTTACGT
CCAGTACTGCCTTCGAGTAAAGCAGACCATGGCTTATGCGCGGGAGCAGCAAGACACGAACCCACTGTTC
CACACCTTCGTGCAGTGGTGTGAGAAACACAAGCGCTCCGGAAGACAGACGCTGGGTGACTTGCTCATCA
AGCCCCACCAGCGCATCACCAAATACCCACTGCTGCTGCAGGCTGTGCGCAAGAGAAGCCCCGAGCCCCG
AGCCCAAGAGGCCCTGAATGCCATGATCGAGGCTGTGGAGTCCTTCCTGCGACACATAAATGGCCAGGTC
CGACAGGGTGAAGAGCAGGAGAGTTTGATGGCTGTGGCCCAGCGCATAGGACCCTATGAGGTGCTAGAGC
CCTCCAGCGAGGAGGTGGAGAAGAACCTGCGTCCGTTCTCCACCCTGGATCTGATGACTCCTATACTAGG
GGTTGCCCCTGAGTACACCAGGCAGCTGCTGCTGGAAGGACCTGTGCGGGTGAAGGAGGGACGAGAAGGG
AAGATGGATGTGTACCTATTCCTCTTCTCCGATGTGCTCCTGGTAACCAAACCTCAACGCAAGGCGGACA
GAGCCAAGGTCATCCGTCCTCCCCTCATGCTGGAGAAACTCGTGTGCCGACCACTGCGAGACCCCAACAG
CTTCCTGTTGATCCACCTCACAGAATTCCAGTGTGTCTCCAGTGCCCTCACTGTGCACTGTCCCAGTTCT
ACAGAGCGTGCACGGTGGCTGGAGAAGACCCAGCATGCTCAGACCACTCTGCAGAAGCTGAAGGGTGAGC
AGTACATTCAACAGAAGAGGGAGCTGCTGGCCCTCTATCGCAACCAGGGCACGGAGTCCCCCAGCACCAG
GCCCTCCACACCTTCGCCTTCCCCGGAGGACTCCCAGAGCAGTGCCGAGGGGAGGACTTTAGAGTTCGCC
ATCATCCCCCGCCTGGTGGTGACTGAGGATGCAGATGAAGACACGCCCTCCATGCCGGATGACGCCTCAG
ACTCTGGCTACAGTACCTTGATTCCAAGCTCCCCGAAGGATTCTCATTCCCCCCTGAACAGGCTTCGGTC
CAAGGCTCTTCGTAGAGACCCTCGCCTCACCTTCTCCACCCTGGAACTCAGAGACGTCCCCTTGCGCCCC
CAGCCTCCCGACCCCCAAGCTCCCCAGCGGCGAAGCGCCCCAGAGTTGCCAGAAGGGATCCTAAGAGGAG
GCAGTCTACCCAGGAGAGCCCCACCAATCTGGTCGGAGGAGGAAGACGAGACTTTGGCATCAGGGAATGT
GGTGGTAGAAACCCTACACAGGGCGCAACGTCGGAGTCCGCTCCCCCACTCTCCCACTCATACTGACTCT
GCTGGGGAAAGCCCCTGGGAGTCCTCAGATGAAGATGAGGGGCTTCTATCCCCTGAACTCCGCCCCCGCT
CCCTACGGGAGGACATGCTCAGGGAGATCAGGGAGGAGCTGGCCAACCAAAGGATCGATGGAGCCTCGGA
ACCGGAATCAGGGAATGGCAAGCCCCGGAGGCTGACTCTAGCCCAGCTGCAGAGAATGAGGGTCCCCCAC
ATCATACAGCTGGACACGCCCCTGTCTACATCAGAAGTATAAAAGGGTGGGCGCGCCGACCCAGCTTTCT
TGTACAAAGTTGGCATTATAAGAAAGCATTGCTTATCAATTTGTTGCAACGAACAGGTCACTATCAGTCA
AAATAAAATCATTATTTGCCATCCAGCTGATATCCCCTATAGTGAGTCGTATTACATGGTCATAGCTGTT
TCCTGGCAGCTCTGGCCCGTGTCTCAAAATCTCTGATGTTACATTGCACAAGATAAAAATATATCATCAT
GAACAATAAAACTGTCTGCTTACATAAACAGTAATACAAGGGGTGTTATGAGCCATATTCAACGGGAAAC
GTCGAGGCCGCGATTAAATTCCAACATGGATGCTGATTTATATGGGTATAAATGGGCTCGCGATAATGTC
GGGCAATCAGGTGCGACAATCTATCGCTTGTATGGGAAGCCCGATGCGCCAGAGTTGTTTCTGAAACATG
GCAAAGGTAGCGTTGCCAATGATGTTACAGATGAGATGGTCAGACTAAACTGGCTGACGGAATTTATGCC
TCTTCCGACCATCAAGCATTTTATCCGTACTCCTGATGATGCATGGTTACTCACCACTGCGATCCCCGGA
AAAACAGCATTCCAGGTATTAGAAGAATATCCTGATTCAGGTGAAAATATTGTTGATGCGCTGGCAGTGT
TCCTGCGCCGGTTGCATTCGATTCCTGTTTGTAATTGTCCTTTTAACAGCGATCGCGTATTTCGTCTCGC
TCAGGCGCAATCACGAATGAATAACGGTTTGGTTGATGCGAGTGATTTTGATGACGAGCGTAATGGCTGG
CCTGTTGAACAAGTCTGGAAAGAAATGCATAAACTTTTGCCATTCTCACCGGATTCAGTCGTCACTCATG
GTGATTTCTCACTTGATAACCTTATTTTTGACGAGGGGAAATTAATAGGTTGTATTGATGTTGGACGAGT
CGGAATCGCAGACCGATACCAGGATCTTGCCATCCTATGGAACTGCCTCGGTGAGTTTTCTCCTTCATTA
CAGAAACGGCTTTTTCAAAAATATGGTATTGATAATCCTGATATGAATAAATTGCAGTTTCATTTGATGC
TCGATGAGTTTTTCTAATCAGAATTGGTTAATTGGTTGTAACACTGGCAGAGCATTACGCTGACTTGACG
GGACGGCGCAAGCTCATGACCAAAATCCCTTAACGTGAGTTACGCGTCGTTCCACTGAGCGTCAGACCCC
GTAGAAAAGATCAAAGGATCTTCTTGAGATCCTTTTTTTCTGCGCGTAATCTGCTGCTTGCAAACAAAAA
AACCACCGCTACCAGCGGTGGTTTGTTTGCCGGATCAAGAGCTACCAACTCTTTTTCCGAAGGTAACTGG
CTTCAGCAGAGCGCAGATACCAAATACTGTTCTTCTAGTGTAGCCGTAGTTAGGCCACCACTTCAAGAAC
TCTGTAGCACCGCCTACATACCTCGCTCTGCTAATCCTGTTACCAGTGGCTGCTGCCAGTGGCGATAAGT
CGTGTCTTACCGGGTTGGACTCAAGACGATAGTTACCGGATAAGGCGCAGCGGTCGGGCTGAACGGGGGG
TTCGTGCACACAGCCCAGCTTGGAGCGAACGACCTACACCGAACTGAGATACCTACAGCGTGAGCTATGA
GAAAGCGCCACGCTTCCCGAAGGGAGAAAGGCGGACAGGTATCCGGTAAGCGGCAGGGTCGGAACAGGAG
AGCGCACGAGGGAGCTTCCAGGGGGAAACGCCTGGTATCTTTATAGTCCTGTCGGGTTTCGCCACCTCTG
ACTTGAGCGTCGATTTTTGTGATGCTCGTCAGGGGGGCGGAGCCTATGGAAAAACGCCAGCAACGCGGCC
TTTTTACGGTTCCTGGCCTTTTGCTGGCCTTTTGCTCACATGTT
